>Addgene plasmid #79488 | pENTR221-EF1.Pro | addgene full sequence | sequence record 178079 | Addgene NGS Result
CTTTCCTGCGTTATCCCCTGATTCTGTGGATAACCGTATTACCGCCTTTGAGTGAGCTGATACCGCTCGC
CGCAGCCGAACGACCGAGCGCAGCGAGTCAGTGAGCGAGGAAGCGGAAGAGCGCCCAATACGCAAACCGC
CTCTCCCCGCGCGTTGGCCGATTCATTAATGCAGCTGGCACGACAGGTTTCCCGACTGGAAAGCGGGCAG
TGAGCGCAACGCAATTAATACGCGTACCGCTAGCCAGGAAGAGTTTGTAGAAACGCAAAAAGGCCATCCG
TCAGGATGGCCTTCTGCTTAGTTTGATGCCTGGCAGTTTATGGCGGGCGTCCTGCCCGCCACCCTCCGGG
CCGTTGCTTCACAACGTTCAAATCCGCTCCCGGCGGATTTGTCCTACTCAGGAGAGCGTTCACCGACAAA
CAACAGATAAAACGAAAGGCCCAGTCTTCCGACTGAGCCTTTCGTTTTATTTGATGCCTGGCAGTTCCCT
ACTCTCGCGTTAACGCTAGCATGGATGTTTTCCCAGTCACGACGTTGTAAAACGACGGCCAGTCTTAAGC
TCGGGCCCCAAATAATGATTTTATTTTGACTGATAGTGACCTGTTCGTTGCAACAAATTGATGAGCAATG
CTTTTTTATAATGCCAACTTTGTACAAAAAAGCAGGCTTACAGCGCTATCGATTCGACGGCTCCGGTGCC
CGTCAGTGGGCAGAGCGCACATCGCCCACAGTCCCCGAGAAGTTGGGGGGAGGGGTCGGCAATTGATCCG
GTGCCTAGAGAAGGTGGCGCGGGGTAAACTGGGAAAGTGATGTCGTGTACTGGCTCCGCCTTTTTCCCGA
GGGTGGGGGAGAACCGTATATAAGTGCAGTAGTCGCCGTGAACGTTCTTTTTCGCAACGGGTTTGCCGCC
AGAACACAGGTAATCGATACAACTTTGTATACAAAAGTTGAACGAGAAACGTAAAATGATATAAATATCA
ATATATTAAATTAGATTTTGCATAAAAAACAGACTACATAATACTGTAAAACACAACATATCCAGTCACT
ATGAATCAACTACTTAGATGGTATTAGTGACCTGTACTGCAGGGCGGCCGCGATATCCCCTATAGTGAGT
CGTATTACATGGTCATAGCTGTTTCCTGGCAGCTCTGGCCCGTGTCTCAAAATCTCTGATGTTACATTGC
ACAAGATAAAAATATATCATCATGAACAATAAAACTGTCTGCTTACATAAACAGTAATACAAGGGGTGTT
ATGAGCCATATTCAACGGGAAACGTCGAGGCCGCGATTAAATTCCAACATGGATGCTGATTTATATGGGT
ATAAATGGGCTCGCGATAATGTCGGGCAATCAGGTGCGACAATCTATCGCTTGTATGGGAAGCCCGATGC
GCCAGAGTTGTTTCTGAAACATGGCAAAGGTAGCGTTGCCAATGATGTTACAGATGAGATGGTCAGACTA
AACTGGCTGACGGAATTTATGCCTCTTCCGACCATCAAGCATTTTATCCGTACTCCTGATGATGCATGGT
TACTCACCACTGCGATCCCCGGAAAAACAGCATTCCAGGTATTAGAAGAATATCCTGATTCAGGTGAAAA
TATTGTTGATGCGCTGGCAGTGTTCCTGCGCCGGTTGCATTCGATTCCTGTTTGTAATTGTCCTTTTAAC
AGCGATCGCGTATTTCGTCTCGCTCAGGCGCAATCACGAATGAATAACGGTTTGGTTGATGCGAGTGATT
TTGATGACGAGCGTAATGGCTGGCCTGTTGAACAAGTCTGGAAAGAAATGCATAAACTTTTGCCATTCTC
ACCGGATTCAGTCGTCACTCATGGTGATTTCTCACTTGATAACCTTATTTTTGACGAGGGGAAATTAATA
GGTTGTATTGATGTTGGACGAGTCGGAATCGCAGACCGATACCAGGATCTTGCCATCCTATGGAACTGCC
TCGGTGAGTTTTCTCCTTCATTACAGAAACGGCTTTTTCAAAAATATGGTATTGATAATCCTGATATGAA
TAAATTGCAGTTTCATTTGATGCTCGATGAGTTTTTCTAATCAGAATTGGTTAATTGGTTGTAACACTGG
CAGAGCATTACGCTGACTTGACGGGACGGCGCAAGCTCATGACCAAAATCCCTTAACGTGAGTTACGCGT
CGTTCCACTGAGCGTCAGACCCCGTAGAAAAGATCAAAGGATCTTCTTGAGATCCTTTTTTTCTGCGCGT
AATCTGCTGCTTGCAAACAAAAAAACCACCGCTACCAGCGGTGGTTTGTTTGCCGGATCAAGAGCTACCA
ACTCTTTTTCCGAAGGTAACTGGCTTCAGCAGAGCGCAGATACCAAATACTGTTCTTCTAGTGTAGCCGT
AGTTAGGCCACCACTTCAAGAACTCTGTAGCACCGCCTACATACCTCGCTCTGCTAATCCTGTTACCAGT
GGCTGCTGCCAGTGGCGATAAGTCGTGTCTTACCGGGTTGGACTCAAGACGATAGTTACCGGATAAGGCG
CAGCGGTCGGGCTGAACGGGGGGTTCGTGCACACAGCCCAGCTTGGAGCGAACGACCTACACCGAACTGA
GATACCTACAGCGTGAGCTATGAGAAAGCGCCACGCTTCCCGAAGGGAGAAAGGCGGACAGGTATCCGGT
AAGCGGCAGGGTCGGAACAGGAGAGCGCACGAGGGAGCTTCCAGGGGGAAACGCCTGGTATCTTTATAGT
CCTGTCGGGTTTCGCCACCTCTGACTTGAGCGTCGATTTTTGTGATGCTCGTCAGGGGGGCGGAGCCTAT
GGAAAAACGCCAGCAACGCGGCCTTTTTACGGTTCCTGGCCTTTTGCTGGCCTTTTGCTCACATGTT
Features (pLannotate 1.2.2; 10 found; start..end, strand, type, name):
    121..213     +  CDS            lacI (fragment): lac repressor; lacI; The lac repressor binds to the lac operator to inhibit transcription in E. coli. This inhibition can be relieved by adding lactose or isopropyl-β-D-thiogalactopyranoside (IPTG).
    268..295     -  terminator     rrnB T2 terminator: transcription terminator T2 from the E. coli rrnB gene
    427..470     +  terminator     rrnB T1 terminator: Escherichia coli rrnB; transcription terminator T1 from the E. coli rrnB gene
    517..553     -  CDS            lacZα (fragment): LacZα fragment of β-galactosidase; lacZ fragment
    569..668     +  protein_bind   attL1: mutant version of attL; recombination site for the Gateway® LR reaction LR Clonase™
    708..919     +  promoter       EF-1α core promoter: core promoter for human elongation factor EF-1α
    930..1053    +  protein_bind   attR5: mutant version of attR; recombination site for the Gateway® LR reaction LR Clonase™
   1109..1127    -  promoter       T7 promoter: promoter for bacteriophage T7 RNA polymerase
   1261..2070    +  CDS            KanR: aminoglycoside phosphotransferase; aph(3')-Ia; confers resistance to kanamycin in bacteria or G418 (Geneticin®) in eukaryotes
   2217..2805    +  rep_origin     ori: high-copy-number ColE1/pMB1/pBR322/pUC origin of replication
