[The description below was written by a language model from this plasmid's Addgene catalogue record and pLannotate feature annotations shown in this document.]
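Description:
pENTR221-EF1.Pro is a MultiSite Gateway entry clone made by recombining a short human EF1 promoter fragment into the pDONR221-P1P5r donor backbone. It is a small bacterial plasmid of about 2.9 kb. This is smaller than the listed empty donor vector, as expected because the donor's selection cassette is replaced by the insert during the cloning reaction. It is propagated in standard E. coli cloning strains from a high-copy ColE1/pUC-type origin and selected with kanamycin through an aminoglycoside phosphotransferase gene (KanR).

The payload is the core promoter of human elongation factor 1 alpha (EEF1A1), recorded as a 258 bp insert and annotated as an EF-1α core promoter of roughly 210 bp, a compact element commonly used for constitutive expression in mammalian cells. It sits in the forward orientation between attL1 and attR5 recombination sites. This pair of sites defines it as the first of two fragments in a two-fragment MultiSite Gateway LR reaction. An attL1/attR5 entry clone is combined with a second entry clone carrying compatible sites, typically a coding sequence or reporter, and with a destination vector, so that the promoter is assembled directionally upstream of the second fragment. The plasmid carries no gene downstream of the promoter and is a modular building block rather than an expression vector.

Other annotated elements are standard parts of the donor backbone. The rrnB T1 and T2 terminators upstream of the cassette shield the insert from read-through transcription in bacteria. There is also a T7 promoter flanking the att region, along with small remnants of lacI and lacZα. According to the record, the clone belongs to a vector platform for rapid assembly of stable, complex transgenes.
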