Addgene plasmid #79488: pENTR221-EF1.Pro
Purpose: MultiSite Gateway entry clones, first fragment, (attL1, attR5) Human EF1 promoter
Depositing lab: Peter Jon Nelson. Depositing organization: Klinikum der Ludwig Maximilians-Universitaet Muenchen. Publication: A vector platform for the rapid and efficient engineering of stable complex transgenes. Jackel C, Nogueira MS, Ehni N, Kraus C, Ranke J, Dohmann M, Noessner E, Nelson PJ. Sci Rep. 2016 Oct 3;6:34365. doi: 10.1038/srep34365. PubMed 27694838.
Backbone
  Vector backbone: pDONR221-P1P5r
  Backbone manufacturer: Thermo Scientific
  Backbone size w/o insert (bp): 4765
  Total vector size (bp): 2867
  Modifications to backbone: Gateway cloned EF1 Promoter Insert
  Vector type: Multisite Gateway Entry Clone
Growth in bacteria
  Bacterial resistance: Kanamycin, 50 μg/mL
  Growth temperature: 37°C
  Growth strain: DH5alpha
  Copy number: High Copy
Gene/Insert
  Gene/Insert name: EF1 Promoter
  Species: H. sapiens (human), Synthetic
  Insert size (bp): 258
  Entrez Gene: EEF1A1 (a.k.a. CCS-3, CCS3, EE1A1, EEF-1, EEF1A, EF-Tu, EF1A, EF1A1, EF1alpha1, GRAF-1EF, LENG7, PTI1, eEF1A-1)
  Promoter: EF1 Promoter
  Cloning method: Gateway Cloning
  Sequencing primers: 5′ M13-FW; 3′ M13-RV
Terms and licenses: Academic/Nonprofit Terms; Industry Terms: Not Available to Industry
Depositor comments: Multisite Gateway Entry Clone for human EF1 Promoter. First Fragment for 2 Fragment MultiSite Gateway LR reaction.
How to cite: pENTR221-EF1.Pro was a gift from Peter Jon Nelson (Addgene plasmid # 79488 ; http://n2t.net/addgene:79488 ; RRID:Addgene_79488)
